>Addgene plasmid #231205 | CA244 CMVTO_ERret-H2M-Renin_T2A_mRens-cageIL-10-c-myc_T2A-mCherry | addgene full sequence | sequence record 459390 | Addgene NGS Result
TCTCATAGCTCACGCTGTAGGTATCTCAGTTCGGTGTAGGTCGTTCGCTCCAAGCTGGGCTGTGTGCACG
AACCCCCCGTTCAGCCCGACCGCTGCGCCTTATCCGGTAACTATCGTCTTGAGTCCAACCCGGTAAGACA
CGACTTATCGCCACTGGCAGCAGCCACTGGTAACAGGATTAGCAGAGCGAGGTATGTAGGCGGTGCTACA
GAGTTCTTGAAGTGGTGGCCTAACTACGGCTACACTAGAAGAACAGTATTTGGTATCTGCGCTCTGCTGA
AGCCAGTTACCTTCGGAAAAAGAGTTGGTAGCTCTTGATCCGGCAAACAAACCACCGCTGGTAGCGGTGG
TTTTTTTGTTTGCAAGCAGCAGATTACGCGCAGAAAAAAAGGATCTCAAGAAGATCCTTTGATCTTTTCT
ACGGGGTCTGACGCTCAGTGGAACGAAAACTCACGTTAAGGGATTTTGGTCATGAGATTATCAAAAAGGA
TCTTCACCTAGATCCTTTTAAATTAAAAATGAAGTTTTAAATCAATCTAAAGTATATATGAGTAAACTTG
GTCTGACAGTTACCAATGCTTAATCAGTGAGGCACCTATCTCAGCGATCTGTCTATTTCGTTCATCCATA
GTTGCCTGACTCCCCGTCGTGTAGATAACTACGATACGGGAGGGCTTACCATCTGGCCCCAGTGCTGCAA
TGATACCGCGAGACCCACGCTCACCGGCTCCAGATTTATCAGCAATAAACCAGCCAGCCGGAAGGGCCGA
GCGCAGAAGTGGTCCTGCAACTTTATCCGCCTCCATCCAGTCTATTAATTGTTGCCGGGAAGCTAGAGTA
AGTAGTTCGCCAGTTAATAGTTTGCGCAACGTTGTTGCCATTGCTACAGGCATCGTGGTGTCACGCTCGT
CGTTTGGTATGGCTTCATTCAGCTCCGGTTCCCAACGATCAAGGCGAGTTACATGATCCCCCATGTTGTG
CAAAAAAGCGGTTAGCTCCTTCGGTCCTCCGATCGTTGTCAGAAGTAAGTTGGCCGCAGTGTTATCACTC
ATGGTTATGGCAGCACTGCATAATTCTCTTACTGTCATGCCATCCGTAAGATGCTTTTCTGTGACTGGTG
AGTACTCAACCAAGTCATTCTGAGAATAGTGTATGCGGCGACCGAGTTGCTCTTGCCCGGCGTCAATACG
GGATAATACCGCGCCACATAGCAGAACTTTAAAAGTGCTCATCATTGGAAAACGTTCTTCGGGGCGAAAA
CTCTCAAGGATCTTACCGCTGTTGAGATCCAGTTCGATGTAACCCACTCGTGCACCCAACTGATCTTCAG
CATCTTTTACTTTCACCAGCGTTTCTGGGTGAGCAAAAACAGGAAGGCAAAATGCCGCAAAAAAGGGAAT
AAGGGCGACACGGAAATGTTGAATACTCATACTCTTCCTTTTTCAATATTATTGAAGCATTTATCAGGGT
TATTGTCTCATGAGCGGATACATATTTGAATGTATTTAGAAAAATAAACAAATAGGGGTTCCGCGCACAT
TTCCCCGAAAAGTGCCACCTGACGTCGACGGATCGGGAGATCTCCCGATCCCCTATGGTGCACTCTCAGT
ACAATCTGCTCTGATGCCGCATAGTTAAGCCAGTATCTGCTCCCTGCTTGTGTGTTGGAGGTCGCTGAGT
AGTGCGCGAGCAAAATTTAAGCTACAACAAGGCAAGGCTTGACCGACAATTGCATGAAGAATCTGCTTAG
GGTTAGGCGTTTTGCGCTGCTTCGTACGGGCCAGATATACGCGTTGACATTGATTATTGACTAGTTATTA
ATAGTAATCAATTACGGGGTCATTAGTTCATAGCCCATATATGGAGTTCCGCGTTACATAACTTACGGTA
AATGGCCCGCCTGGCTGACCGCCCAACGACCCCCGCCCATTGACGTCAATAATGACGTATGTTCCCATAG
TAACGCCAATAGGGACTTTCCATTGACGTCAATGGGTGGAGTATTTACGGTAAACTGCCCACTTGGCAGT
ACATCAAGTGTATCATATGCCAAGTACGCCCCCTATTGACGTCAATGACGGTAAATGGCCCGCCTGGCAT
TATGCCCAGTACATGACCTTATGGGACTTTCCTACTTGGCAGTACATCTACGTATTAGTCATCGCTATTA
CCATGGTGATGCGGTTTTGGCAGTACATCAATGGGCGTGGATAGCGGTTTGACTCACGGGGATTTCCAAG
TCTCCACCCCATTGACGTCAATGGGAGTTTGTTTTGGCACCAAAATCAACGGGACTTTCCAAAATGTCGT
AACAACTCCGCCCCATTGACGCAAATGGGCGGTAGGCGTGTACGGTGGGAGGTCTATATAAGCAGAGCTC
TCCCTATCAGTGATAGAGATCTCCCTATCAGTGATAGAGATCGTCGACGAGCTCGTTTAGTGAACCGTCA
GATCGCCTGGAGACGCCATCCACGCTGTTTTGACCTCCATAGAAGACACCGGGACCGATCCAGCCTCCGG
ACTCTAGCGTTTAAACTTAAGCTTCGCCACCATGGACGGTTGGAGAAGGATGCCCCGGTGGGGCCTTTTG
CTGCTCCTGTGGGGAAGCTGCACCTTCGGGGCTAGCCTCACTCTCGGTAATACTACTTCCTCAGTCATCT
TAACCAACTACATGGATACGCAGTATTACGGGGAAATCGGCATTGGCACACCCCCTCAGACTTTTAAGGT
AGTTTTTGATACTGGGTCTAGCAATGTTTGGGTCCCTAGCAGTAAGTGTTCCCGCCTGTATACAGCGTGT
GTTTACCATAAGTTATTTGACGCCTCAGACTCCTCTAGCTATAAACACAACGGCACCGAGCTCACCATCC
ACTACAGCACAGGGACTGTTTCGGGGTTTCTGTCCCAGGACATTATTACAGTGGGAGGTATTACAGTGAC
CCAAATGTTTGGGGAGGTGACCGAGATGCCGGCTCTGCCGTTCATGCTGGCAGAGTTCGACGGGGTCGTT
GGCATGGGCTTCATCGAGCAGGCTGTGGGGCGGGTAACCCCCATCTTCGACAACATCATTAGCCAGGGCG
TGCTAAAGGAGGACGTGTTCAGCTTTTATTACAATAGAGATTCTGAAAACTCTCAGAGTTTGGGCGGCCA
GATAGTGCTTGGAGGCAGTGATCCCCAGCACTACGAAGGCAATTTTCACTATATAAATCTGATCAAAACT
GGGGTGTGGCAGATCCAGATGAAGGGGGTGTCAGTGGGTTCCTCTACGTTATTGTGCGAGGACGGATGTC
TGGCCGTGGTAGACACTGGAGCTAGTTACATCAGCGGCTCAACCAGCTCAATTGAAAAGCTGATGGAGGC
ACTGGGAGCAAAAAAGCGGTTGTTCGATTACGTCGTGAAATGTAATGAGGGACCTACCCTGCCCGACATC
TCTTTCCATCTGGGTGGAAAAGAGTATACTCTGACAAGCGCCGATTACGTATTTCAGGAGTCCTACTCGT
CCAAAAAACTCTGCACGTTAGCAATCCACGCCATGGACATCCCTCCACCAACCGGACCTACCTGGGCTCT
GGGGGCCACATTTATACGAAAATTCTATACCGAGTTCGATCGCAGGAACAACCGTATCGGCTTTGCACTT
GCCAGGGGCGCCGGGACAGGAGGGTCTGGGGGTGGCACTGGCGGATCTGGAGGAGACTACAAGGACGATG
ACGACAACGGCGGATCGGGGGGGTCTGGTGGTAGTGGCGGTTCGGGGGGAGGCACAGGTGGATCCATGGC
TCTCATTGTCTTGGGCGGTGTGGCCGGGTTACTGCTGTTCATCGGACTTGGCATATTTTTCGGGGGCGGC
TCTCTCGAGAACTTGTACTTCCAGAGTGGCAGTGGAGGTACCCTTCTCGAAGCCCTGACCTTAGCCAGTG
CACGGGGACCCCTGAGGAAGAGATCTGTGCCAATGGCTAAGGCGAAACCGAAATTCTCCATCTCACCTGA
CAGCTTGAGCGAAGGTCGGGGGAGTTTGCTTACCTGTGGCGATGTCGAGGAGAATCCAGGACCCATGCAC
TCCTCCGCGCTCTTGTGTTGCCTAGTTTTATTGACCGGAGTCCGCGCATCACCTGGGCAAGGCACTCAGA
GTGAAAATTCTTGCACTCACTTCCCTGGAATTCTCCCCAACATGCTCAGAGACCTGCGAGATGCTTTCTC
TAGAGTCAAAACGTTCTTTCAAATGAAGGACCAGCTAGATAATCTTTTGCTGAAAGAGTCCCTTCTCGAG
GATTTTAAAGGCTATCTGGGCTGTCAGGCTCTTAGCGAGATGATACAGTTCTACCTCGAGGAGGTGATGC
CACAGGCTGAGAACCAAGACCCAGACATTAAAGCCCATGTAATCTCACTGGGGGAAAACCTGAACACATT
ACGCCTGCGGCTGCGGAGGTGCCATAGGCTGCTGCCTTGTGAAAATGGTGGGGGCAGTGGAGGCAAGAGC
AAGGCCGTGGAACAGGTGAAGAATGCCTTTAATAAGCTGCAGGAAAAGGGGATCTACAAGGCAATGAGCG
AGTTTGATATATTCATCAACTATATCGAGGCCTACATGACCATGAAAATTCGTAACGGCGCCTACATCCA
TCCCTTCCACCTGCTCTACCACAACAAGAGCGGCGGTGGGGGATCTGGTGGAGGGGGATCAGGAGGTGGC
GGATCCCATGGCACTGAGCTTCCATCTCCTCCTTCTGTATGGTTCGAAGCAGAGTTCTTCCATCACATTC
TGCATTGGACTCCCATTCCAAACCAATCGGAGAGCACCTGCTACGAAGTGGCTCTGTTAAGATACGGCAT
TGAGTCTTGGAACAGCATCAGCAACTGCTCACAAACGCTCTCTTATGATTTGACCGCGGTGACACTTGAC
CTCTACCACTCAAACGGCTATAGAGCCCGGGTTCGAGCCGTGGATGGCTCCCGACACTCCAACTGGACCG
TCACTAATACACGGTTTAGCGTGGACGAGGTGACCCTGACAGTGGGAAGTGTGAACCTCGAAATTCATAA
CGGGTTTATTCTGGGAAAAATACAGCTGCCTCGTCCAAAGATGGCACCAGCCAACGACACGTACGAAAGC
ATTTTCAGCCACTTCCGGGAGTACGAAATCGCAATCCGCAAGGTACCGGGTAATTTTACTTTTACCCACA
AGAAGGTTAAGCACGAAAACTTCAGCTTGTTAACCTCTGGCGAGGTCGGAGAGTTTTGCGTGCAAGTGAA
GCCTAGCGTCGCTTCACGCTCCAATAAAGGTATGTGGAGTAAAGAGGAGTGCATCAGTCTCACAAGGCAG
TATTTTACGGTCACCAATGAGCAGAAGCTCATCAGCGAAGAGGACCTGGAGGGACGGGGAAGTTTGCTTA
CCTGTGGCGATGTCGAGGAGAATCCAGGTCCCATGGTGAGCAAGGGCGAGGAGGATAACATGGCCATCAT
CAAGGAGTTCATGCGCTTCAAGGTGCACATGGAGGGCTCCGTGAACGGCCACGAGTTCGAGATCGAGGGC
GAGGGCGAGGGCCGCCCCTACGAGGGCACCCAGACCGCCAAGCTGAAGGTGACCAAGGGTGGCCCCCTGC
CCTTCGCCTGGGACATCCTGTCCCCTCAGTTCATGTACGGCTCCAAGGCCTACGTGAAGCACCCCGCCGA
CATTCCCGACTACTTGAAGCTGTCCTTCCCCGAGGGCTTCAAGTGGGAGCGCGTGATGAACTTCGAGGAC
GGCGGCGTGGTGACCGTGACCCAGGACTCCTCCCTGCAGGACGGCGAGTTCATCTACAAGGTGAAGCTGC
GCGGCACCAACTTCCCCTCCGACGGCCCCGTAATGCAGAAGAAGACCATGGGCTGGGAGGCCTCCTCCGA
GCGGATGTACCCCGAGGACGGCGCCCTGAAGGGCGAGATCAAGCAGAGGCTGAAGCTGAAGGACGGCGGC
CACTACGACGCTGAGGTCAAGACCACCTACAAGGCCAAGAAGCCCGTGCAGCTGCCCGGCGCCTACAACG
TCAACATCAAGTTGGACATCACCTCCCACAACGAGGACTACACCATCGTGGAACAGTACGAACGCGCCGA
GGGCCGCCACTCCACCGGCGGCATGGACGAGCTGTACAAGTAGAGGCCCGAACAAAAACTCATCTCAGAA
GAGGATCTGAATAGCGCCGTCGACCATCATCATAATCATCATTGAGTTTAAACCCGCTGATCAGCCTCGA
CTGTGCCTTCTAGTTGCCAGCCATCTGTTGTTTGCCCCTCCCCCGTGCCTTCCTTGACCCTGGAAGGTGC
CACTCCCACTGTCCTTTCCTAATAAAATGAGGAAATTGCATCGCATTGTCTGAGTAGGTGTCATTCTATT
CTGGGGGGTGGGGTGGGGCAGGACAGCAAGGGGGAGGATTGGGAAGACAATAGCAGGCATGCTGGGGATG
CGGTGGGCTCTATGGAGATCTATCGATGTTCTGGGGATGCGGTGGGCTCTATGGCTTCTGAGGCGGAAAG
AACCAGCTGGGGCTCTAGGGGGTATCCCC
[124 nt withheld, positions 6540-6663]
C
[91 nt withheld, positions 6665-6755]
AGGGTGATGGTTCACGTACCTAGAAGTTCCTATTCCGAAGTTCCTATTCTCTAGAAAGTATAGGAACTTC
CTTGGCCAAAAAGCCTGAACTCACCGCGACGTCTGTCGAGAAGTTTCTGATCGAAAAGTTCGACAGCGTC
TCCGACCTGATGCAGCTCTCGGAGGGCGAAGAATCTCGTGCTTTCAGCTTCGATGTAGGAGGGCGTGGAT
ATGTCCTGCGGGTAAATAGCTGCGCCGATGGTTTCTACAAAGATCGTTATGTTTATCGGCACTTTGCATC
GGCCGCGCTCCCGATTCCGGAAGTGCTTGACATTGGGGAATTCAGCGAGAGCCTGACCTATTGCATCTCC
CGCCGTGCACAGGGTGTCACGTTGCAAGACCTGCCTGAAACCGAACTGCCCGCTGTTCTGCAGCCGGTCG
CGGAGGCCATGGATGCGATCGCTGCGGCCGATCTTAGCCAGACGAGCGGGTTCGGCCCATTCGGACCGCA
AGGAATCGGTCAATACACTACATGGCGTGATTTCATATGCGCGATTGCTGATCCCCATGTGTATCACTGG
CAAACTGTGATGGACGACACCGTCAGTGCGTCCGTCGCGCAGGCTCTCGATGAGCTGATGCTTTGGGCCG
AGGACTGCCCCGAAGTCCGGCACCTCGTGCACGCGGATTTCGGCTCCAACAATGTCCTGACGGACAATGG
CCGCATAACAGCGGTCATTGACTGGAGCGAGGCGATGTTCGGGGATTCCCAATACGAGGTCGCCAACATC
TTCTTCTGGAGGCCGTGGTTGGCTTGTATGGAGCAGCAGACGCGCTACTTCGAGCGGAGGCATCCGGAGC
TTGCAGGATCGCCGCGGCTCCGGGCGTATATGCTCCGCATTGGTCTTGACCAACTCTATCAGAGCTTGGT
TGACGGCAATTTCGATGATGCAGCTTGGGCGCAGGGTCGATGCGACGCAATCGTCCGATCCGGAGCCGGG
ACTGTCGGGCGTACACAAATCGCCCGCAGAAGCGCGGCCGTCTGGACCGATGGCTGTGTAGAAGTACTCG
CCGATAGTGGAAACCGACGCCCCAGCACTCGTCCGAGGGCAAAGGAATAGCACGTACTACGAGATTTCGA
TTCCACCGCCGCCTTCTATGAAAGGTTGGGCTTCGGAATCGTTTTCCGGGACGCCGGCTGGATGATCCTC
CAGCGCGGGGATCTCATGCTGGAGTTCTTCGCCCACCCCAACTTGTTTATTGCAGCTTATAATGGTTACA
AATAAAGCAATAGCATCACAAATTTCACAAATAAAGCATTTTTTTCACTGCATTCTAGTTGTGGTTTGTC
CAAACTCATCAATGTATCTTATCATGTCTGTATACCGTCGACCTCTAGCTAGAGCTTGGCGTAATCATGG
TCATAGCTGTTTCCTGTGTGAAATTGTTATCCGCTCACAATTCCACACAACATACGAGCCGGAAGCATAA
AGTGTAAAGCCTGGGGTGCCTAATGAGTGAGCTAACTCACATTAATTGCGTTGCGCTCACTGCCCGCTTT
CCAGTCGGGAAACCTGTCGTGCCAGCTGCATTAATGAATCGGCCAACGCGCGGGGAGAGGCGGTTTGCGT
ATTGGGCGCTCTTCCGCTTCCTCGCTCACTGACTCGCTGCGCTCGGTCGTTCGGCTGCGGCGAGCGGTAT
CAGCTCACTCAAAGGCGGTAATACGGTTATCCACAGAATCAGGGGATAACGCAGGAAAGAACATGTGAGC
AAAAGGCCAGCAAAAGGCCAGGAACCGTAAAAAGGCCGCGTTGCTGGCGTTTTTCCATAGGCTCCGCCCC
CCTGACGAGCATCACAAAAATCGACGCTCAAGTCAGAGGTGGCGAAACCCGACAGGACTATAAAGATACC
AGGCGTTTCCCCCTGGAAGCTCCCTCGTGCGCTCTCCTGTTCCGACCCTGCCGCTTACCGGATACCTGTC
CGCCTTTCTCCCTTCGGGAAGCGTGGCGCTT
Features (pLannotate 1.2.2; 27 found; start..end, strand, type, name):
    570..1430    -  CDS            AmpR: β-lactamase; bla; confers resistance to ampicillin, carbenicillin, and related antibiotics
   1431..1535    -  promoter       AmpR promoter: bla
   1594..1646    -  misc_feature   bom (fragment): basis of mobility region from pBR322
   1796..2175    +  enhancer       CMV enhancer: human cytomegalovirus immediate early enhancer
   2176..2379    +  promoter       CMV promoter: human cytomegalovirus (CMV) immediate early promoter
   2381..2400    +  promoter       PLtetO-1 promoter (fragment): modified phage lambda PL promoter with tet operator sites (Lutz and Bujard, 1997)
   2402..2421    +  promoter       PLtetO-1 promoter (fragment): modified phage lambda PL promoter with tet operator sites (Lutz and Bujard, 1997)
   2429..2462    +  promoter       TRE3GV promoter (fragment): 3rd-generation Tet-responsive promoter that can be activated by binding of Tet-On® 3G, optimized for retroviral and lentiviral vectors
   2552..3646    +  CDS            REN (fragment): RENI_HUMAN - Experimental evidence at protein level: Swiss-Prot protein existence level 1. Renin is a highly specific endopeptidase, whose only known function is to generate angiotensin I from angiotensinogen in the plasma, initiating a cascade of reactions that produce an elevation of blood pressure and increased sodium retention by the kidney. From Homo sapiens (Human).
   3776..3841    +  CDS            CD4 (fragment): CD4_HUMAN - Experimental evidence at protein level: Swiss-Prot protein existence level 1. (Microbial infection) Primary receptor for human immunodeficiency virus-1 (HIV-1) (PubMed:2214026, PubMed:16331979, PubMed:9641677, PubMed:12089508). Down-regulated by HIV-1 Vpu (PubMed:17346169). Acts as a receptor for Human Herpes virus 7/HHV-7 (PubMed:7909607). From Homo sapiens (Human).
   3890..4000    +  CDS            KCNJ11 (fragment): KCJ11_HUMAN - Experimental evidence at protein level: Swiss-Prot protein existence level 1. This receptor is controlled by G proteins. Inward rectifier potassium channels are characterized by a greater tendency to allow potassium to flow into the cell rather than out of it. Their voltage dependence is regulated by the concentration of extracellular potassium; as external potassium is raised, the voltage range of the channel opening shifts to more positive voltages. The inward rectification is mainly due to the blockage of outward current by internal magnesium. Can be blocked by extracellular b
   4055..4606    +  CDS            IL10: IL10_HUMAN - Experimental evidence at protein level: Swiss-Prot protein existence level 1. Major immune regulatory cytokine that acts on many cells of the immune system where it has profound anti-inflammatory functions, limiting excessive tissue disruption caused by inflammation. Mechanistically, IL10 binds to its heterotetrameric receptor comprising IL10RA and IL10RB leading to JAK1 and STAT2-mediated phosphorylation of STAT3 (PubMed:16982608). In turn, STAT3 translocates to the nucleus where it drives expression of anti-inflammatory mediators (PubMed:18025162). Targets antigen-presenting cel
   4697..5338    +  CDS            IL10RA (fragment): I10R1_HUMAN - Also known as IL10R. Experimental evidence at protein level: Swiss-Prot protein existence level 1. Cell surface receptor for the cytokine IL10 that participates in IL10-mediated anti-inflammatory functions, limiting excessive tissue disruption caused by inflammation. Upon binding to IL10, induces a conformational change in IL10RB, allowing IL10RB to bind IL10 as well (PubMed:16982608). In turn, the heterotetrameric assembly complex, composed of two subunits of IL10RA and IL10RB, activates the kinases JAK1 and TYK2 that are constitutively associated with IL10RA and IL10RB respecti
   5423..6130    +  CDS            mCherry: mCherry is a basic (constitutively fluorescent) red fluorescent protein published in 2004, derived from Discosoma sp.. It is reported to be a very rapidly-maturing monomer with low acid sensitivity.
   6231..6455    +  polyA_signal   bGH poly(A) signal: bovine growth hormone polyadenylation signal
   6471..6494    +  polyA_signal   bGH poly(A) signal (fragment): bovine growth hormone polyadenylation signal
   6498..6519    +  promoter       SV40 promoter (fragment): SV40 enhancer and early promoter
   6540..6773    +  rep_origin     f1 ori (fragment) (sequence partly withheld): f1 bacteriophage origin of replication; arrow indicates direction of (+) strand synthesis
   6778..6825    +  protein_bind   FRT: FLP-mediated recombination occurs in the 8-bp core sequence TCTAGAAA (Turan and Bode, 2011). FLP recombinase from the Saccharomyces cerevisiae 2μ plasmid
   6833..7855    +  CDS            HygR: aminoglycoside phosphotransferase from E. coli; aph(4)-Ia; confers resistance to hygromycin
   7865..7990    +  CDS            ble (fragment): BLE_KLEPN - Experimental evidence at protein level: Swiss-Prot protein existence level 1. Binding protein with a strong affinity to the bleomycin family of antibiotics. Binds to CL990; an antimitotic-antibiotic compound. From Klebsiella pneumoniae.
   7985..8106    +  polyA_signal   SV40 poly(A) signal: SV40 polyadenylation signal
   8179..8195    -  protein_bind   lac operator: The lac repressor binds to the lac operator to inhibit transcription in E. coli. This inhibition can be relieved by adding lactose or isopropyl-β-D-thiogalactopyranoside (IPTG). lac repressor encoded by lacI
   8203..8233    -  promoter       lac promoter: promoter for the E. coli lac operon
   8248..8269    -  protein_bind   CAP binding site: CAP binding activates transcription in the presence of cAMP. E. coli catabolite activator protein
   8282..8374    -  CDS            lacI (fragment): lac repressor; lacI; The lac repressor binds to the lac operator to inhibit transcription in E. coli. This inhibition can be relieved by adding lactose or isopropyl-β-D-thiogalactopyranoside (IPTG).
   8557..399     -  rep_origin     ori (across the origin): high-copy-number ColE1/pMB1/pBR322/pUC origin of replication
