[The description below was written by a language model from this plasmid's Addgene catalogue record and pLannotate feature annotations shown in this document.]
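Description:
CA244 CMVTO_ERret-H2M-Renin_T2A_mRens-cageIL-10-c-myc_T2A-mCherry is an 8.7 kb mammalian expression plasmid built on a CMVTO-FlpIn backbone. In E. coli it is maintained through a high-copy ColE1/pUC-type origin and selected with ampicillin (AmpR). For mammalian cells the backbone carries an FRT site placed directly upstream of a hygromycin resistance coding sequence with an SV40 poly(A) signal. This layout is typical of Flp-mediated integration into a genomic FRT landing pad, where correct recombination supplies the promoter needed for HygR expression. A fragmentary f1 ori and lac promoter/operator remnants are also annotated.

The payload is a single transcript driven by the CMV enhancer/promoter followed by tet operator sequences (the "TO" arrangement), which should make expression repressible by Tet repressor and inducible with tetracycline or doxycycline in suitable host cells. It ends in a bGH poly(A) signal. Three products are separated by T2A self-cleaving peptides.

- The first is a human renin fragment fused to segments matching CD4 and KCNJ11. These presumably provide a membrane anchor and an ER-retention motif, consistent with the "ERret" label. The record lists mutations L147I, R148H, I203V and L290V, which likely define the "H2M" renin variant, although the record does not explicitly assign them.
- The second is "caged" IL-10, in which human IL10 is joined to an IL10RA fragment and carries a c-myc tag. The "mRens" label suggests a renin-cleavable linker.
- The third is mCherry, a red fluorescent expression reporter.

The stated purpose is co-expression of caged IL-10 with ER-localised renin from one transcript, as part of work on orthogonalized human protease control of secreted signals.
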