Addgene plasmid #231205: CA244 CMVTO_ERret-H2M-Renin_T2A_mRens-cageIL-10-c-myc_T2A-mCherry
Purpose: Single transcript cageIL-10 (mRens) + ER-renin (H2M)
Depositing lab: Xiaojing Gao. Depositing organization: Stanford University. Publication: Orthogonalized human protease control of secreted signals. Aldrete CA, Call CC, Sant'Anna LE, Vlahos AE, Pei J, Cong Q, Gao XJ. Nat Chem Biol. 2025 Jan 15. doi: 10.1038/s41589-024-01831-x. PubMed 39814991.
Backbone
  Vector backbone: CMVTO-FlpIn
  Vector type: Mammalian Expression
Growth in bacteria
  Bacterial resistance: Ampicillin, 100 μg/mL
  Growth temperature: 37°C
  Growth strain: DH5alpha
  Copy number: High Copy
Gene/Insert
  Gene/Insert name: ERret-H2M-Renin_T2A_mRens-cageIL-10-c-myc_T2A-mCherry
  Species: H. sapiens (human)
  Mutation: L147I, R148H, I203V, L290V
  Entrez Gene: IL10 (a.k.a. CSIF, GVHDS, IL-10, IL10A, TGIF)
  Cloning method: Ligation Independent Cloning
Terms and licenses: Academic/Nonprofit Terms; Industry Terms: Not Available to Industry
How to cite: CA244 CMVTO_ERret-H2M-Renin_T2A_mRens-cageIL-10-c-myc_T2A-mCherry was a gift from Xiaojing Gao (Addgene plasmid # 231205 ; http://n2t.net/addgene:231205 ; RRID:Addgene_231205)
